Addgene plasmid #166938: pTHS
Purpose: Toehold switch multi-level gene expression controller (MLC)
Depositing lab: Thomas Gorochowski. Depositing organization: University of Bristol. Publication: Harnessing the central dogma for stringent multi-level control of gene expression. Greco FV, Pandi A, Erb TJ, Grierson CS, Gorochowski TE. Nat Commun. 2021 Mar 19;12(1):1738. doi: 10.1038/s41467-021-21995-7. PubMed 33741937.
Backbone
  Vector backbone: pBR322
  Backbone size w/o insert (bp): 1704
  Total vector size (bp): 4295
  Vector type: Bacterial Expression, Synthetic Biology
Growth in bacteria
  Bacterial resistance: Kanamycin, 50 μg/mL
  Growth temperature: 37°C
  Growth strain: DH5alpha
  Copy number: Low Copy
Gene/Insert
  Gene/Insert name: Genetic circuit expressing GFP- Toehold switch (alt name: THS)
  Species: Synthetic
  Promoter: PTAC
  Cloning method: Unknown
  Sequencing primers: 5′ aaacaaataggggttccgcg
Terms and licenses: Academic/Nonprofit Terms; Industry Terms: Not Available to Industry
How to cite: pTHS was a gift from Thomas Gorochowski (Addgene plasmid # 166938 ; http://n2t.net/addgene:166938 ; RRID:Addgene_166938)
