[The description below was written by a language model from this plasmid's Addgene catalogue record and pLannotate feature annotations shown in this document.]
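Description:
pTHS is a 4,295 bp bacterial expression and synthetic biology plasmid built on a pBR322-derived backbone and designed for use in E. coli. It is maintained through a ColE1/pMB1-family origin of replication and selected with kanamycin via an aph(3')-Ia (KanR) gene. The feature annotation labels the origin generically as high copy, whereas the catalogue entry lists the plasmid as low copy. A lacI repressor gene, spanning the sequence numbering origin and driven by a lacIq promoter fragment, is carried on the plasmid so that repression does not depend on the host strain.

The payload is a synthetic circuit described as a toehold switch multi-level controller of gene expression. Two divergently oriented transcription units each contain a tac promoter followed by a symmetric lac operator, so both are repressed by LacI and induced by IPTG. One unit drives a GFP reporter, annotated as mEGFP. The short gap between its operator and the coding sequence is unannotated but is where a toehold switch hairpin would be expected to sit, sequestering the ribosome binding site and start codon. The other unit has only a short unannotated segment before the rrnB T1 and T2 terminators, consistent with a small trigger RNA that opens the switch, although the feature table does not explicitly identify either RNA element. In such a design the same inducer controls both transcription of the reporter mRNA and production of the RNA needed to permit its translation, so leaky expression is filtered at two levels. The construct is intended for demonstrating and characterising stringent, low-leakage inducible gene expression in bacteria, with fluorescence as the readout.
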