Features (pLannotate 1.2.2; 12 found; start..end, strand, type, name):
   1008..1081    -  promoter       lacIq promoter (fragment): lacI (mutant); In the lacIq allele, a single base change in the promoter boosts expression of the lacI gene about 10-fold.
   1146..1174    +  promoter       tac promoter: strong E. coli promoter; hybrid between the trp and lac UV5 promoters
   1180..1199    +  protein_bind   lac operator (symmetric): The lac repressor binds to the lac operator to inhibit transcription in E. coli. This inhibition can be relieved by adding lactose or isopropyl-β-D-thiogalactopyranoside (IPTG). The symmetric lac operator was optimized for tight binding of lac repressor. lac repressor encoded by lacI
   1275..1356    +  terminator     rrnB T1 terminator: Escherichia coli rrnB; transcription terminator T1 from the E. coli rrnB gene
   1448..1475    +  terminator     rrnB T2 terminator: transcription terminator T2 from the E. coli rrnB gene
   1612..2328    -  CDS            mEGFP: mEGFP is a basic (constitutively fluorescent) green fluorescent protein published in 2002, derived from Aequorea victoria. It has moderate acid sensitivity.
   2396..2415    -  protein_bind   lac operator (symmetric): The lac repressor binds to the lac operator to inhibit transcription in E. coli. This inhibition can be relieved by adding lactose or isopropyl-β-D-thiogalactopyranoside (IPTG). The symmetric lac operator was optimized for tight binding of lac repressor. lac repressor encoded by lacI
   2421..2449    -  promoter       tac promoter: strong E. coli promoter; hybrid between the trp and lac UV5 promoters
   2568..3156    -  rep_origin     ori: high-copy-number ColE1/pMB1/pBR322/pUC origin of replication
   3278..4093    +  CDS            KanR: aminoglycoside phosphotransferase; aph(3')-Ia; confers resistance to kanamycin in bacteria or G418 (Geneticin®) in eukaryotes
   4102..4159    -  promoter       AmpR promoter (fragment): bla
   4220..1006    -  CDS            lacI (fragment) (across the origin): lac repressor; lacI; The lac repressor binds to the lac operator to inhibit transcription in E. coli. This inhibition can be relieved by adding lactose or isopropyl-β-D-thiogalactopyranoside (IPTG).
>Addgene plasmid #166938 | pTHS | addgene full sequence | sequence record 337565 | Addgene NGS Result
GTTTGCGTATTGGGCGCCAGGGTGGTTTTTCTTTTCACCAGTGAGACTGGCAACAGCTGATTGCCCTTCA
CCGCCTGGCCCTGAGAGAGTTGCAGCAAGCGGTCCACGCTGGTTTGCCCCAGCAGGCGAAAATCCTGTTT
GATGGTGGTTAACGGCGGGATATAACATGAGCTATCTTCGGTATCGTCGTATCCCACTACCGAGATATCC
GCACCAACGCGCAGCCCGGACTCGGTAATGGCGCGCATTGCGCCCAGCGCCATCTGATCGTTGGCAACCA
GCATCGCAGTGGGAACGATGCCCTCATTCAGCATTTGCATGGTTTGTTGAAAACCGGACATGGCACTCCA
GTCGCCTTCCCGTTCCGCTATCGGCTGAATTTGATTGCGAGTGAGATATTTATGCCAGCCAGCCAGACGC
AGACGCGCCGAGACAGAACTTAATGGGCCCGCTAACAGCGCGATTTGCTGGTGACCCAATGCGACCAGAT
GCTCCACGCCCAGTCGCGTACCGTCCTCATGGGAGTAAATAATACTGTTGATGGGTGTCTGGTCAGAGAC
ATCAAGAAATAACGCCGGAACATTAGTGCAGGCAGCTTCCACAGCAATGGCATCCTGGTCATCCAGCGGA
TAGTTAATGATCAGCCCACTGACGCGTTGCGCGAGAAGATTGTGCACCGCCGCTTTACAGGCTTCGACGC
CGCTTCGTTCTACCATCGACACCACCACGCTGGCACCCAGTTGATCGGCGCGAGATTTAATCGCCGCGAC
AATTTGCGACGGCGCGTGCAGGGCCAGACTGGAGGTGGCAACGCCAATCAGCAACGACTGTTTGCCCGCC
AGTTGTTGTGCCACGCGGTTGGGAATGTAATTCAGCTCCACCATCGCCGCTTCCACTTTTTCCCGCGTTT
TCGCAGAAACGTGGCTGGCCTGGTTCACCACGCGGGAAACGGTCATATAAGAGACACCGGCATACTCTGC
GACATCGTATAACGTTACTGGTTTCATATTCACCTCCATGAATTGACTCTCTTCCGGGCGCTATCATGCC
ATACCGCGAAAGGTTTTTCACCATTCGATGGCGCGCCGCGGCTGGGAATCTGAGACATGAGTCAAGATAT
TTGCTCGGTAACGTATGCTGGAGTGTTGACAATTAATCATCGGCTCGTATAATGTGTGGAATTGTGAGCG
CTCACAATTAGGTGGGACCTATTGGACCCGTTTCCAATAGGTGAACAAGACGATAGAACAAGCATTTGCA
CTTATAGAGCTTATAAAACGAAAGGCTCAGTCGAAAGACTGGGCCTTTCGTTTTATCTGTTGTTTGTCGG
TGAACGCTCTCCTGAGTAGGACAAATCCGCCGGGAGCGGATTTGAACGTTGCGAAGCAACGGCCCGGAGG
GTGGCGGGCAGGACGCCCGCCATAAACTGCCAGGCATCAAATTAAGCAGAAGGCCATCCTGACGGATGGC
CTTTTGGCCCCCGACCCTTAGACTCTGTACTCAGGGACCAAAACGAAAAAAGGCCCCCCTTTCGGGAGGC
CTCTTTTCTGGAATTTGGTACCGAGCGCTAGTTGTATCGTACGTCGGTCTAGGAATCGTTTAGCCGCCTC
ACTTATACAACTCATCCATGCCTAAAGTAATCCCCGCCGCGGTTACGAACTCCAAAAGGACCATGTGATC
ACGTTTCTCATTTGGGTCCTTCGATAATTTGGATTGTGTACTCAGGTAGTGATTGTCAGGAAGTAAAACC
GGGCCGTCGCCAATGGGTGTGTTTTGTTGATAATGGTCAGCCAATTGCACGCTGCCATCCTCAATGTTGT
GACGAATCTTGAAATTTACCTTAATCCCGTTCTTCTGCTTGTCAGCCATGATATACACGTTGTGCGAATT
ATAGTTATACTCCAGTTTATGTCCCAAAATGTTGCCATCTTCTTTAAAGTCAATGCCTTTCAATTCAATG
CGATTCACTAACGTATCCCCCTCAAACTTGACCTCGGCGCGTGTCTTATAGTTCCCGTCATCCTTGAAGA
AGATTGTGCGCTCTTGCACATAGCCTTCTGGCATTGCAGATTTAAAGAAGTCGTGCTGCTTCATGTGATC
TGGGTAACGCGAGAAACATTGGACCCCGTATGTAAGTGTTGTAACCAGAGTTGGCCAGGGGACTGGAAGT
TTTCCTGTAGTACAAATGAACTTAAGCGTCAATTTGCCGTAAGTAGCGTCGCCTTCGCCCTCGCCGCTAA
CCGAAAACTTATGACCATTAACGTCCCCATCCAACTCAACCAAGATGGGTACAACGCCTGTAAACAGCTC
CTCTCCTTTACTCACCATCACGCTTGTTCTCATGTCTTGTCTCCTCTGTTTCAAGACGATAGAACAAGCA
TTTGCACTTATTACTAATTGTGAGCGCTCACAATTCCACACATTATACGAGCCGATGATTAATTGTCAAC
ATGCCCAAAGGCGGTAATACGGTTATCCACAGAATCAGGGGATAACGCAGGAAAGAACATGTGAGCAAAA
GGCCAGCAAAAGGCCAGGAACCGTAAAAAGGCCGCGTTGCTGGCGTTTTTCCATAGGCTCCGCCCCCCTG
ACGAGCATCACAAAAATCGACGCTCAAGTCAGAGGTGGCGAAACCCGACAGGACTATAAAGATACCAGGC
GTTTCCCCCTGGAAGCTCCCTCGTGCGCTCTCCTGTTCCGACCCTGCCGCTTACCGGATACCTGTCCGCC
TTTCTCCCTTCGGGAAGCGTGGCGCTTTCTCATAGCTCACGCTGTAGGTATCTCAGTTCGGTGTAGGTCG
TTCGCTCCAAGCTGGGCTGTGTGCACGAACCCCCCGTTCAGCCCGACCGCTGCGCCTTATCCGGTAACTA
TCGTCTTGAGTCCAACCCGGTAAGACACGACTTATCGCCACTGGCAGCAGCCACTGGTAACAGGATTAGC
AGAGCGAGGTATGTAGGCGGTGCTACAGAGTTCTTGAAGTGGTGGCCTAACTACGGCTACACTAGAAGGA
CAGTATTTGGTATCTGCGCTCTGCTGAAGCCAGTTACCTTCGGAAAAAGAGTTGGTAGCTCTTGATCCGG
CAAACAAACCACCGCTGGTAGCGGTGGTTTTTTTGTTTGCAAGCAGCAGATTACGCGCAGAAAAAAAGGA
TCTCAAGAAGATCCTTTGATCTTTTCTACGGGGTCTGACGCTCAGTGGAACGAAAACTCACGTTAAGGGA
TTTTGGTCATGAACAATAAAACTGTCTGCTTACATAAACAGTAATACAAGGGGTGTTATGAGCCATATTC
AACGGGAAACGTCTTGCTCTAGGCCGCGATTAAATTCCAACATGGATGCTGATTTATATGGGTATAAATG
GGCTCGCGATAATGTCGGGCAATCAGGTGCGACAATCTATCGATTGTATGGGAAGCCCGATGCGCCAGAG
TTGTTTCTGAAACATGGCAAAGGTAGCGTTGCCAATGATGTTACAGATGAGATGGTCAGACTAAACTGGC
TGACGGAATTTATGCCTCTTCCGACCATCAAGCATTTTATCCGTACTCCTGATGATGCATGGTTACTCAC
CACTGCGATCCCCGGGAAAACAGCATTCCAGGTATTAGAAGAATATCCTGATTCAGGTGAAAATATTGTT
GATGCGCTGGCAGTGTTCCTGCGCCGGTTGCATTCGATTCCTGTTTGTAATTGTCCTTTTAACAGCGATC
GCGTATTTCGTCTCGCTCAGGCGCAATCACGAATGAATAACGGTTTGGTTGATGCGAGTGATTTTGATGA
CGAGCGTAATGGCTGGCCTGTTGAACAAGTCTGGAAAGAAATGCATAAACTTTTGCCATTCTCACCGGAT
TCAGTCGTCACTCATGGTGATTTCTCACTTGATAACCTTATTTTTGACGAGGGGAAATTAATAGGTTGTA
TTGATGTTGGACGAGTCGGAATCGCAGACCGATACCAGGATCTTGCCATCCTATGGAACTGCCTCGGTGA
GTTTTCTCCTTCATTACAGAAACGGCTTTTTCAAAAATATGGTATTGATAATCCTGATATGAATAAATTG
CAGTTTCATTTGATGCTCGATGAGTTTTTCTAAGAATTAATTCATGAGCGGATACATATTTGAATGTATT
TAGAAAAATAAACAAATAGGGGTTCCGCGGTGAAGTGAAAAGAAAAAAGGCCGCAGAGCGGCCTTTTTAG
TTAGATCGGACCCCACATCTCACTGCCCGCTTTCCAGTCGGGAAACCTGTCGTGCCAGCTGCATTAATGA
ATCGGCCAACGCGCGGGGAGAGGCG
